Addgene plasmid #44766: pFSBC2
Depositing lab: Christopher Marx. Depositing organization: Harvard University. Publication: FREQ-Seq: a rapid, cost-effective, sequencing-based method to determine allele frequencies directly from mixed populations. Chubiz LM, Lee MC, Delaney NF, Marx CJ. PLoS One. 2012;7(10):e47959. doi: 10.1371/journal.pone.0047959. Epub 2012 Oct 31. PubMed 23118913.
Backbone
  Vector backbone: pUC19
Growth in bacteria
  Bacterial resistance: Ampicillin, 100 μg/mL
  Growth temperature: 37°C
  Growth strain: DH10B
  Copy number: High Copy
Gene/Insert
  Gene/Insert name: FREQ-Seq Barcode: CCTGTT
  Species: Synthetic
  Cloning method: Unknown
  Sequencing primers: 5′ pBR322ori-F
Terms and licenses: Academic/Nonprofit Terms; Industry Terms: Not Available to Industry
Depositor comments: These plasmids are used to generate bridging primers with Illumina-compatible barcodes for allele frequency sequencing (FREQ-Seq). Similar to RNA-Seq, the FREQ-Seq method can rapidly determine allele frequencies directly from mixed populations with minimal library preparation.
How to cite: pFSBC2 was a gift from Christopher Marx (Addgene plasmid # 44766 ; http://n2t.net/addgene:44766 ; RRID:Addgene_44766)
