[The description below was written by a language model from this plasmid's Addgene catalogue record, the feature table of its GenBank file and pLannotate feature annotations shown in this document.]
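Description:
pFSBC2 is a small, high-copy bacterial plasmid built on the pUC19 backbone and belongs to a set of barcode-carrying templates made for FREQ-Seq, a sequencing-based method for measuring allele frequencies directly from mixed populations. It is propagated in E. coli through the ColE1/pMB1-type pUC origin of replication and selected with ampicillin, using the β-lactamase gene (AmpR) driven by its native bla promoter. These are the only complete functional elements annotated in the 2,406-nt full sequence. The other hits are short remnants of lacI, lacZα, the bom mobility region and rop. They are vestiges of the pUC/pBR322 lineage rather than working genes, and the intact lacZα reporter of pUC19 does not appear to be present.

The payload is a short synthetic insert carrying one specific six-nucleotide FREQ-Seq barcode, which distinguishes this plasmid from the others in the series. The automated annotation does not mark the barcode or any adapter sequence as a feature, so the record does not define its exact position or flanking elements. No promoter or expression cassette is associated with the insert, which serves as a DNA template rather than an expressed gene. According to the depositor, these plasmids are used to generate bridging primers with Illumina-compatible barcodes, so that samples can be tagged and allele frequencies read out with minimal library preparation.

The accompanying GenBank record covers only an 806-bp portion of the plasmid and annotates only common sequencing primer binding sites such as M13 forward, L4440 and pBRforEco. It adds nothing about the insert's structure.
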