Features (pLannotate 1.2.2; 7 found; start..end, strand, type, name):
      1..93      +  CDS            lacI (fragment): lac repressor; lacI; The lac repressor binds to the lac operator to inhibit transcription in E. coli. This inhibition can be relieved by adding lactose or isopropyl-β-D-thiogalactopyranoside (IPTG).
    170..189     -  CDS            lacZα (fragment): LacZα fragment of β-galactosidase; lacZ fragment
    189..268     -  misc_feature   bom (fragment): basis of mobility region from pBR322
    370..405     -  CDS            rop (fragment): Rop protein, which maintains plasmids at low copy number; rop
    500..604     +  promoter       AmpR promoter: bla
    605..1465    +  CDS            AmpR: β-lactamase; bla; confers resistance to ampicillin, carbenicillin, and related antibiotics
   1636..2224    +  rep_origin     ori: high-copy-number ColE1/pMB1/pBR322/pUC origin of replication
>Addgene plasmid #44766 | pFSBC2 | depositor full sequence | sequence record 61374 | pFSBC2 sequence 2406 bps
GCGCCCAATACGCAAACCGCCTCTCCCCGCGCGTTGGCCGATTCATTAATGCAGCTGGCACGACAGGTTT
CCCGACTGGAAAGCGGGCAGTGAGCGCAACGCAATTAAAATGATACGGCGACCACCGAGATCTACACTCT
TTCCCTACACGACGCTCTTCCGATCTCCTGTTGTAAAACGACGGCCAGTTACGCATCTGTGCGGTATTTC
ACACCGCATATGGTGCACTCTCAGTACAATCTGCTCTGATGCCGCATAGTTAAGCCAGCCCCGACACCCG
CCAACACCCGCTGACGCGCCCTGACGGGCTTGTCTGCTCCCGGCATCCGCTTACAGACAAGCTGTGACCG
TCTCCGGGAGCTGCATGTGTCAGAGGTTTTCACCGTCATCACCGAAACGCGCGAGACGAAAGGGCCTCGT
GATACGCCTATTTTTATAGGTTAATGTCATGATAATAATGGTTTCTTAGACGTCAGGTGGCACTTTTCGG
GGAAATGTGCGCGGAACCCCTATTTGTTTATTTTTCTAAATACATTCAAATATGTATCCGCTCATGAGAC
AATAACCCTGATAAATGCTTCAATAATATTGAAAAAGGAAGAGTATGAGTATTCAACATTTCCGTGTCGC
CCTTATTCCCTTTTTTGCGGCATTTTGCCTTCCTGTTTTTGCTCACCCAGAAACGCTGGTGAAAGTAAAA
GATGCTGAAGATCAGTTGGGTGCACGAGTGGGTTACATCGAACTGGATCTCAACAGCGGTAAGATCCTTG
AGAGTTTTCGCCCCGAAGAACGTTTTCCAATGATGAGCACTTTTAAAGTTCTGCTATGTGGCGCGGTATT
ATCCCGTATTGACGCCGGGCAAGAGCAACTCGGTCGCCGCATACACTATTCTCAGAATGACTTGGTTGAG
TACTCACCAGTCACAGAAAAGCATCTTACGGATGGCATGACAGTAAGAGAATTATGCAGTGCTGCCATAA
CCATGAGTGATAACACTGCGGCCAACTTACTTCTGACAACGATCGGAGGACCGAAGGAGCTAACCGCTTT
TTTGCACAACATGGGGGATCATGTAACTCGCCTTGATCGTTGGGAACCGGAGCTGAATGAAGCCATACCA
AACGACGAGCGTGACACCACGATGCCTGTAGCAATGGCAACAACGTTGCGCAAACTATTAACTGGCGAAC
TACTTACTCTAGCTTCCCGGCAACAATTAATAGACTGGATGGAGGCGGATAAAGTTGCAGGACCACTTCT
GCGCTCGGCCCTTCCGGCTGGCTGGTTTATTGCTGATAAATCTGGAGCCGGTGAGCGTGGGTCTCGCGGT
ATCATTGCAGCACTGGGGCCAGATGGTAAGCCCTCCCGTATCGTAGTTATCTACACGACGGGGAGTCAGG
CAACTATGGATGAACGAAATAGACAGATCGCTGAGATAGGTGCCTCACTGATTAAGCATTGGTAACTGTC
AGACCAAGTTTACTCATATATACTTTAGATTGATTTAAAACTTCATTTTTAATTTAAAAGGATCTAGGTG
AAGATCCTTTTTGATAATCTCATGACCAAAATCCCTTAACGTGAGTTTTCGTTCCACTGAGCGTCAGACC
CCGTAGAAAAGATCAAAGGATCTTCTTGAGATCCTTTTTTTCTGCGCGTAATCTGCTGCTTGCAAACAAA
AAAACCACCGCTACCAGCGGTGGTTTGTTTGCCGGATCAAGAGCTACCAACTCTTTTTCCGAAGGTAACT
GGCTTCAGCAGAGCGCAGATACCAAATACTGTTCTTCTAGTGTAGCCGTAGTTAGGCCACCACTTCAAGA
ACTCTGTAGCACCGCCTACATACCTCGCTCTGCTAATCCTGTTACCAGTGGCTGCTGCCAGTGGCGATAA
GTCGTGTCTTACCGGGTTGGACTCAAGACGATAGTTACCGGATAAGGCGCAGCGGTCGGGCTGAACGGGG
GGTTCGTGCACACAGCCCAGCTTGGAGCGAACGACCTACACCGAACTGAGATACCTACAGCGTGAGCTAT
GAGAAAGCGCCACGCTTCCCGAAGGGAGAAAGGCGGACAGGTATCCGGTAAGCGGCAGGGTCGGAACAGG
AGAGCGCACGAGGGAGCTTCCAGGGGGAAACGCCTGGTATCTTTATAGTCCTGTCGGGTTTCGCCACCTC
TGACTTGAGCGTCGATTTTTGTGATGCTCGTCAGGGGGGCGGAGCCTATGGAAAAACGCCAGCAACGCGG
CCTTTTTACGGTTCCTGGCCTTTTGCTGGCCTTTTGCTCACATGTTCTTTCCTGCGTTATCCCCTGATTC
TGTGGATAACCGTATTACCGCCTTTGAGTGAGCTGATACCGCTCGCCGCAGCCGAACGACCGAGCGCAGC
GAGTCAGTGAGCGAGGAAGCGGAAGA
