LOCUS       Exported 806 bp ds-DNA linear SYN 03-JUN-2021
DEFINITION  synthetic linear DNA
ACCESSION   .
VERSION     .
KEYWORDS    pFSBC2
SOURCE      synthetic DNA construct
  ORGANISM  synthetic DNA construct
REFERENCE   1 (bases 1 to 806)
  AUTHORS   Chubiz LM, Lee MC, Delaney NF, Marx CJ
  TITLE     FREQ-Seq: a rapid, cost-effective, sequencing-based method to
            determine allele frequencies directly from mixed populations.
  JOURNAL   PLoS One. 2012;7(10):e47959. doi: 10.1371/journal.pone.0047959. Epub
            2012 Oct 31.
  PUBMED    23118913
REFERENCE   2 (bases 1 to 806)
  AUTHORS   .
  TITLE     Direct Submission
  JOURNAL   Exported Jun 3, 2021 from SnapGene Server 1.1.58
            http://www.snapgene.com
FEATURES             Location/Qualifiers
     source          1..806
                     /organism="synthetic DNA construct"
                     /mol_type="other DNA"
     primer_bind     194..211
                     /label=L4440
                     /note="L4440 vector, forward primer"
     primer_bind     394..411
                     /label=M13 Forward
                     /note="In lacZ gene. Also called M13-F20 or M13 (-21)
                     Forward"
     primer_bind     395..411
                     /label=M13 fwd
                     /note="common sequencing primer, one of multiple similar
                     variants"
     primer_bind     complement(457..476)
                     /label=pRS-marker
                     /note="pRS vectors, use to sequence yeast selectable
                     marker"
     primer_bind     576..598
                     /label=pGEX 3'
                     /note="pGEX vectors, reverse primer"
     primer_bind     complement(636..654)
                     /label=pBRforEco
                     /note="pBR322 vectors, upsteam of EcoRI site, forward
                     primer"
ORIGIN
        1 atttttgtga tgctcgtcag gggggcggag cctatggaaa aacgccagca acgcggcctt
       61 tttacggttc ctggcctttt gctggccttt tgctcacatg ttctttcctg cgttatcccc
      121 tgattctgtg gataaccgta ttaccgcctt tgagtgagct gataccgctc gccgcagccg
      181 aacgaccgag cgcagcgagt cagtgagcga ggaagcggaa gagcgcccaa tacgcaaacc
      241 gcctctcccc gcgcgttggc cgattcatta atgcagctgg cacgacaggt ttcccgactg
      301 gaaagcgggc agtgagcgca acgcaattaa aatgatacgg cgaccaccga gatctacact
      361 ctttccctac acgacgctct tccgatctcc tgttgtaaaa cgacggccag ttacgcatct
      421 gtgcggtatt tcacaccgca tatggtgcac tctcagtaca atctgctctg atgccgcata
      481 gttaagccag ccccgacacc cgccaacacc cgctgacgcg ccctgacggg cttgtctgct
      541 cccggcatcc gcttacagac aagctgtgac cgtctccggg agctgcatgt gtcagaggtt
      601 ttcaccgtca tcaccgaaac gcgcgagacg aaagggcctc gtgatacgcc tatttttata
      661 ggttaatgtc atgataataa tggtttctta gacgtcaggt ggcacttttc ggggaaatgt
      721 gcgcggaacc cctatttgtt tatttttcta aatacattca aatatgtatc cgctcatgag
      781 acaataaccc tgataaatgc ttcaat
//
